Addgene plasmid #26961: Sus1/PRSF
Depositing lab: Cynthia Wolberger. Depositing organization: Johns Hopkins University and School of Medicine. Publication: Structural insights into the assembly and function of the SAGA deubiquitinating module. Samara NL, Datta AB, Berndsen CE, Zhang X, Yao T, Cohen RE, Wolberger C. Science. 2010 May 21. 328(5981):1025-9. 10.1126/science.1190049 PubMed 20395473.
Backbone
  Vector backbone: PRSF
  Backbone size w/o insert (bp): 3669
  Vector type: Bacterial Expression
Growth in bacteria
  Bacterial resistance: Kanamycin, 50 μg/mL
  Growth temperature: 37°C
  Growth strain: DH5alpha
  Copy number: High Copy
Gene/Insert
  Gene/Insert name: Sus1
  Species: S. cerevisiae (budding yeast)
  Insert size (bp): 291
  GenBank ID: NM_001184520
  Entrez Gene: SUS1 (a.k.a. YBR111W-A)
  Cloning method: Restriction Enzyme; 5′ cloning site NcoI (not destroyed); 3′ cloning site NotI (not destroyed)
  Sequencing primers: 5′ T7
Terms and licenses: Academic/Nonprofit Terms; Industry Terms: Not Available to Industry
How to cite: Sus1/PRSF was a gift from Cynthia Wolberger (Addgene plasmid # 26961 ; http://n2t.net/addgene:26961 ; RRID:Addgene_26961)
