[The description below was written by a language model from this plasmid's Addgene catalogue record.]
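Description:
Sus1/PRSF is a bacterial expression plasmid carrying the Saccharomyces cerevisiae SUS1 gene (YBR111W-A) in a PRSF backbone. The backbone is recorded as 3669 bp without insert, and the Sus1 insert is 291 bp, placed between NcoI and NotI sites that both remain intact after cloning. The plasmid is selected with kanamycin and is listed as high copy in E. coli cloning strains. The record does not give a feature table, so the origin of replication, promoter, terminator and any fusion tags are not explicitly stated. The use of a T7 forward sequencing primer suggests that the insert sits downstream of a T7 promoter, as is usual for vectors of the RSF family, which would imply expression in an E. coli host supplying T7 RNA polymerase. Cloning through NcoI commonly places the start codon at the site itself, but whether the protein is tagged or untagged cannot be determined from the information given.

Sus1 is a small yeast protein that forms part of the deubiquitinating module of the SAGA transcriptional coactivator complex. The plasmid was deposited in connection with structural work on the assembly and function of that module, so its evident purpose is recombinant production of Sus1 in bacteria for biochemical and structural studies. Kanamycin-selected RSF-type vectors are often combined with compatible plasmids bearing other markers to co-express subunits of a multiprotein complex. That would fit this context, although the record does not state that this construct was used that way.
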