>Addgene plasmid #26961 | Sus1/PRSF | addgene partial sequence | sequence record 33435 | 26961 with T7-term
ACGAGTCCATGTGCTGGCGTTCAATTTCGCAGCAGCGGTTTCTTTACCAGACTCGAGTGCGGCCGCTCAT
TGTGTATCTACAATCTCTTCAAGAAATTCCCTTATTTGCTTTAAAACGGTTTCCCTTGTTGAATCCGATA
CCATTTCTAATGCTTTGGGTTCTACGGTGGATAAAATTTGGGTAAAGTTCGTAGATTCATTTATGTTCAT
CTCTGATTTGGTCAAATCTTTGACTTTATCCACCCAACCTTCTTGAAGTAGTCTGGCTTTTAGTTCGTTT
GAAATTAGTTCATAGTTTCCTGATTCTACAAGATATTGTTGTATTTGACTCTTTAATTGCGCAGTATCCA
TAGTCATAGCCATGGTATATCTCCTTATTAAAGTTAAACAAAATTATTTCTACAGGGGAATTGTTATCCG
CTCACAATTCCCCTATAGTGAGTCGTATTAATTTCCTAATGCAGGAGTCGCATAAGGGAGAGCGTCGAGA
TCCCGGACACCATCGAATGGCGCAAAACCTTTCGCGGTATGGCATGATAGCGCCCGGAAGAGAGTCAATT
CAGGGTGGTGAATGTGAAACCAGTAACGTTATACGATGTCGCAGAGTATGCCGGTGTCTCTTATCAGACC
GTTTCCCGCGTGGTGAACCAGGCCAGCCACGTTTCTGCGAAAACGCGGGAAAAAGTGGAAGCGGCGATGG
CGGAGCTGAATTACATTCCCAACCGCGTGGCACAACAACTGGCGGGCAAACAGTCGTTGCTGATTGGCGT
TGCCACCTCCAGTCTGGCCCTGCACGCGCCGTCGCAAATTGTCGCGGCGATTAAATCTCGCGCCGATCAA
CTGGGTGCCAGCGTGGTGGTGTCGATGGTAGAACGAAGCGGCGTCGAAGCCTGTAAAGCGGCGGTGCACA
ATCTCCCCCGCACGG
